Addgene plasmid #221984: ND4 alphaDdCBE T1
Purpose: Expresses mitochondrial cytosine base editor arm in mammalian cells
Depositing lab: Stephen Ekker. Depositing organization: Mayo Foundation for Medical Education and Research. Publication: Unconstrained Precision Mitochondrial Genome Editing with alphaDdCBEs. Castillo SR, Simone BW, Clark KJ, Devaux P, Ekker SC. Hum Gene Ther. 2024 Sep 24. doi: 10.1089/hum.2024.073. PubMed 39212664.
Backbone
  Vector backbone: pCMV
  Backbone size w/o insert (bp): 4717
  Vector type: Mammalian Expression, CRISPR
  Selectable markers: Blasticidin
Growth in bacteria
  Bacterial resistance: Ampicillin, 100 μg/mL
  Growth temperature: 30°C
  Growth strain: NEB Stable
  Copy number: High Copy
Gene/Insert
  Gene/Insert name: COX8A MTS-3xFLAG-TALE NT-alphaN-ND4 TALE T1 repeats-TALE CTD-DddAtox 1397C-UGI-ATP5B 3'UTR
  Species: Synthetic
  Insert size (bp): 2797
  Mutation: TALE: Q231R, W232G, S233A
  Promoter: CMV
  Tag / fusion protein: 3xFLAG (N terminal on backbone)
  Cloning method: Golden Gate
  Sequencing primers: 5′ T7; 3′ ACACCCGCCGCGCTTAATGC
Terms and licenses: Academic/Nonprofit Terms; Industry Terms: Not Available to Industry
Depositor comments: 5' Cloning Site: BsmBI (Not Destroyed), 3' Cloning Site: BsmBI (Not Destroyed). Please visit https://www.biorxiv.org/content/10.1101/2024.05.13.593977v1 for bioRxiv preprint.
How to cite: ND4 alphaDdCBE T1 was a gift from Stephen Ekker (Addgene plasmid # 221984 ; http://n2t.net/addgene:221984 ; RRID:Addgene_221984)
