[The description below was written by a language model from this plasmid's Addgene catalogue record and pLannotate feature annotations shown in this document.]
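Description:
ND4 alphaDdCBE T1 is a 7.5 kb mammalian expression plasmid on a pCMV backbone that encodes one arm of a TALE-based mitochondrial cytosine base editor (DdCBE) directed at the ND4 gene of the mitochondrial genome. It is maintained in E. coli through a high-copy ColE1/pUC-type origin with ampicillin resistance (AmpR under its own promoter), and also carries an f1 origin. For selection in mammalian cells, an SV40 early promoter, paired with the bacterial EM7 promoter, drives blasticidin S deaminase followed by an SV40 polyadenylation signal. Short bleomycin-resistance fragments annotated next to this cassette appear to be backbone remnants.

The payload is a synthetic fusion protein expressed from the CMV enhancer/promoter, with a T7 promoter just upstream of the coding sequence. It begins with the COX8A mitochondrial targeting sequence, which imports the protein into the mitochondrial matrix, followed by a 3xFLAG tag for detection. Next come a TALE N-terminal domain (annotated as avrBs3 fragments) carrying the Q231R, W232G and S233A substitutions that define the "alphaN" variant, the ND4 T1 repeat array assembled by Golden Gate cloning through retained BsmBI sites, and the TALE C-terminal domain. The repeat array and the deaminase segment fall in regions the automated feature table leaves unannotated. The fusion ends with the 1397C half of the split DddA toxin deaminase and a uracil glycosylase inhibitor (UGI), which blocks excision of the uracil intermediate, followed by an ATP5B 3'UTR. Because the DddAtox half is inactive alone, this arm would be co-expressed with a partner arm carrying the complementary half, so that deaminase activity is reconstituted at the target site to produce C-to-T edits in mitochondrial DNA. The record does not name the partner plasmid.
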