Features (pLannotate 1.2.2; 25 found; start..end, strand, type, name):
     28..80      -  misc_feature   bom (fragment): basis of mobility region from pBR322
    235..614     +  enhancer       CMV enhancer: human cytomegalovirus immediate early enhancer
    615..818     +  promoter       CMV promoter: human cytomegalovirus (CMV) immediate early promoter
    814..847     +  LTR            5' LTR (truncated) (fragment): truncated 5' long terminal repeat (LTR) from HIV-1
    863..881     +  promoter       T7 promoter: promoter for bacteriophage T7 RNA polymerase
    910..993     +  CDS            COX8A (fragment): COX8A_HUMAN - Also known as COX8, COX8L. Experimental evidence at protein level: Swiss-Prot protein existence level 1. Component of the cytochrome c oxidase, the last enzyme in the mitochondrial electron transport chain which drives oxidative phosphorylation. The respiratory chain contains 3 multisubunit complexes succinate dehydrogenase (complex II, CII), ubiquinol- cytochrome c oxidoreductase (cytochrome b-c1 complex, complex III, CIII) and cytochrome c oxidase (complex IV, CIV), that cooperate to transfer electrons derived from NADH and succinate to molecular oxygen, creating an electrochem
    994..1059    +  CDS            3xFLAG: three tandem FLAG® epitope tags, followed by an enterokinase cleavage site
   1072..1578    +  CDS            avrBs3 (fragment): AVRB3_XANEU - Experimental evidence at protein level: Swiss-Prot protein existence level 1. Avirulence protein. Acts as a transcription factor in C.annuum plants. In susceptible plants lacking the Bs3 resistance gene induces expression of a number of genes, including genes homologous to a family of auxin-induced genes, alpha-expansin genes, pectate lyase, anthocyanidin glucoside rhamnosyl transferase and at least one transcription factor, UPA20. Their expression leads to plant hypertrophy in mesophyll cells, probably mainly mediated by UPA20 (PubMed:17962565). In resistant plants induces the h
   3067..3213    +  CDS            avrBs3 (fragment): AVRB3_XANEU - Experimental evidence at protein level: Swiss-Prot protein existence level 1. Avirulence protein. Acts as a transcription factor in C.annuum plants. In susceptible plants lacking the Bs3 resistance gene induces expression of a number of genes, including genes homologous to a family of auxin-induced genes, alpha-expansin genes, pectate lyase, anthocyanidin glucoside rhamnosyl transferase and at least one transcription factor, UPA20. Their expression leads to plant hypertrophy in mesophyll cells, probably mainly mediated by UPA20 (PubMed:17962565). In resistant plants induces the h
   3298..3546    +  CDS            UGI: UNGI_BPPB2 - Experimental evidence at protein level: Swiss-Prot protein existence level 1. This protein binds specifically and reversibly to the host uracil-DNA glycosylase, preventing removal of uracil residues from PBS2 DNA by the host uracil-excision repair system. From Bacillus phage PBS2 (Bacteriophage PBS2).
   3704..3725    +  promoter       SV40 promoter (fragment): SV40 enhancer and early promoter
   3746..4174    +  rep_origin     f1 ori (sequence partly withheld): f1 bacteriophage origin of replication; arrow indicates direction of (+) strand synthesis
   4188..4517    +  promoter       SV40 promoter: SV40 enhancer and early promoter
   4565..4612    +  promoter       EM7 promoter: synthetic bacterial promoter&nbsp
   4631..5029    +  CDS            BSD: blasticidin S deaminase; Aspergillus terreus BSD; confers resistance to blasticidin
   5030..5057    +  CDS            BleoR (fragment): antibiotic-binding protein; Sh ble from Streptoalloteichus hindustanus; confers resistance to bleomycin, phleomycin, and Zeocin™
   5067..5192    +  CDS            ble (fragment): BLE_KLEPN - Experimental evidence at protein level: Swiss-Prot protein existence level 1. Binding protein with a strong affinity to the bleomycin family of antibiotics. Binds to CL990; an antimitotic-antibiotic compound. From Klebsiella pneumoniae.
   5187..5308    +  polyA_signal   SV40 poly(A) signal: SV40 polyadenylation signal
   5381..5397    -  protein_bind   lac operator: The lac repressor binds to the lac operator to inhibit transcription in E. coli. This inhibition can be relieved by adding lactose or isopropyl-β-D-thiogalactopyranoside (IPTG). lac repressor encoded by lacI
   5405..5435    -  promoter       lac promoter: promoter for the E. coli lac operon
   5450..5471    -  protein_bind   CAP binding site: CAP binding activates transcription in the presence of cAMP. E. coli catabolite activator protein
   5484..5576    -  CDS            lacI (fragment): lac repressor; lacI; The lac repressor binds to the lac operator to inhibit transcription in E. coli. This inhibition can be relieved by adding lactose or isopropyl-β-D-thiogalactopyranoside (IPTG).
   5759..6347    -  rep_origin     ori: high-copy-number ColE1/pMB1/pBR322/pUC origin of replication
   6518..7378    -  CDS            AmpR: β-lactamase; bla; confers resistance to ampicillin, carbenicillin, and related antibiotics
   7379..7483    -  promoter       AmpR promoter: bla
>Addgene plasmid #221984 | ND4 alphaDdCBE T1 | addgene full sequence | sequence record 438483 | Addgene NGS Result
GACGGATCGGGAGATCTCCCGATCCCCTATGGTGCACTCTCAGTACAATCTGCTCTGATGCCGCATAGTT
AAGCCAGTATCTGCTCCCTGCTTGTGTGTTGGAGGTCGCTGAGTAGTGCGCGAGCAAAATTTAAGCTACA
ACAAGGCAAGGCTTGACCGACAATTGCATGAAGAATCTGCTTAGGGTTAGGCGTTTTGCGCTGCTTCGCG
ATGTACGGGCCAGATATACGCGTTGACATTGATTATTGACTAGTTATTAATAGTAATCAATTACGGGGTC
ATTAGTTCATAGCCCATATATGGAGTTCCGCGTTACATAACTTACGGTAAATGGCCCGCCTGGCTGACCG
CCCAACGACCCCCGCCCATTGACGTCAATAATGACGTATGTTCCCATAGTAACGCCAATAGGGACTTTCC
ATTGACGTCAATGGGTGGAGTATTTACGGTAAACTGCCCACTTGGCAGTACATCAAGTGTATCATATGCC
AAGTACGCCCCCTATTGACGTCAATGACGGTAAATGGCCCGCCTGGCATTATGCCCAGTACATGACCTTA
TGGGACTTTCCTACTTGGCAGTACATCTACGTATTAGTCATCGCTATTACCATGGTGATGCGGTTTTGGC
AGTACATCAATGGGCGTGGATAGCGGTTTGACTCACGGGGATTTCCAAGTCTCCACCCCATTGACGTCAA
TGGGAGTTTGTTTTGGCACCAAAATCAACGGGACTTTCCAAAATGTCGTAACAACTCCGCCCCATTGACG
CAAATGGGCGGTAGGCGTGTACGGTGGGAGGTCTATATAAGCAGAGCTCTCTGGCTAACTAGAGAACCCA
CTGCTTACTGGCTTATCGAAATTAATACGACTCACTATAGGGAGACCCAAGCTGGCTAGCACCATGGCCT
CCGTTCTGACCCCGCTGCTGCTGCGTGGCCTGACCGGCTCCGCTCGTCGTCTGCCAGTTCCGCGTGCGAA
AATCCATTCCCTGGACTACAAAGACCATGACGGTGATTATAAAGATCATGACATCGATTACAAGGATGAC
GATGACAAGATGGACATCGCGGATCTGCGTACCCTGGGTTACAGCCAGCAGCAGCAGGAGAAGATCAAGC
CAAAGGTGCGCAGCACCGTGGCCCAGCACCATGAAGCTCTGGTGGGTCACGGCTTCACCCACGCGCACAT
CGTGGCTCTGAGCCAGCACCCAGCCGCGCTGGGTACCGTGGCCGTGAAATATCAGGACATGATTGCTGCC
CTGCCAGAGGCTACCCATGAAGCGATTGTGGGTGTGGGCAAGAGAGGAGCCGGTGCTCGTGCGCTGGAGG
CCCTGCTGACCGTGGCCGGTGAACTGCGTGGCCCGCCGCTGCAGCTGGATACCGGCCAGCTGCTGAAAAT
CGCGAAACGTGGCGGTGTGACCGCTGTGGAAGCTGTGCATGCCTGGCGTAATGCTCTGACCGGTGCCCCC
CTGAACCTGACCCCGGACCAAGTGGTGGCTATCGCCAGCAACAATGGCGGCAAGCAAGCGCTCGAAACGG
TGCAGCGGCTGTTGCCGGTGCTGTGCCAGGACCATGGCCTGACTCCGGACCAAGTGGTGGCTATCGCCAG
CCACGATGGCGGCAAGCAAGCGCTCGAAACGGTGCAGCGGCTGTTGCCGGTGCTGTGCCAGGACCATGGC
CTGACCCCGGACCAAGTGGTGGCTATCGCCAGCAACGGTGGCGGCAAGCAAGCGCTCGAAACGGTGCAGC
GGCTGTTGCCGGTGCTGTGCCAGGACCATGGCCTGACCCCGGACCAAGTGGTGGCTATCGCCAGCAACAT
TGGCGGCAAGCAAGCGCTCGAAACGGTGCAGCGGCTGTTGCCGGTGCTGTGCCAGGACCATGGCCTGACC
CCGGACCAAGTGGTGGCTATCGCCAGCAACAATGGCGGCAAGCAAGCGCTCGAAACGGTGCAGCGGCTGT
TGCCGGTGCTGTGCCAGGACCATGGCCTGACCCCGGACCAAGTGGTGGCTATCGCCAGCAACGGTGGCGG
CAAGCAAGCGCTCGAAACGGTGCAGCGGCTGTTGCCGGTGCTGTGCCAGGACCATGGCCTGACCCCGGAC
CAAGTGGTGGCTATCGCCAGCAACATTGGCGGCAAGCAAGCGCTCGAAACGGTGCAGCGGCTGTTGCCGG
TGCTGTGCCAGGACCATGGCCTCACACCCGATCAGGTCGTGGCTATCGCCAGCAACATTGGCGGCAAGCA
AGCGCTCGAAACGGTGCAGCGGCTGTTGCCGGTGCTGTGCCAGGACCATGGCCTGACTCCGGACCAAGTG
GTGGCTATCGCCAGCCACGATGGCGGCAAGCAAGCGCTCGAAACGGTGCAGCGGCTGTTGCCGGTGCTGT
GCCAGGACCATGGCCTGACCCCGGACCAAGTGGTGGCTATCGCCAGCCACGATGGCGGCAAGCAAGCGCT
CGAAACGGTGCAGCGGCTGTTGCCGGTGCTGTGCCAGGACCATGGCCTGACCCCGGACCAAGTGGTGGCT
ATCGCCAGCAACATTGGCGGCAAGCAAGCGCTCGAAACGGTGCAGCGGCTGTTGCCGGTGCTGTGCCAGG
ACCATGGCCTGACTCCGGACCAAGTGGTGGCTATCGCCAGCCACGATGGCGGCAAGCAAGCGCTCGAAAC
GGTGCAGCGGCTGTTGCCGGTGCTGTGCCAGGACCATGGCCTGACCCCGGACCAAGTGGTGGCTATCGCC
AGCAACAATGGCGGCAAGCAAGCGCTCGAAACGGTGCAGCGGCTGTTGCCGGTGCTGTGCCAGGACCATG
GCCTGACCCCGGACCAAGTGGTGGCTATCGCCAGCAACGGTGGCGGCAAGCAAGCGCTCGAAACGGTGCA
GCGGCTGTTGCCGGTGCTGTGCCAGGACCATGGCCTGACCCCGGACCAAGTGGTGGCTATCGCCAGCAAC
GGTGGCGGCAAGCAAGCGCTCGAAACGGTGCAGCGGCTGTTGCCGGTGCTGTGCCAGGACCATGGCCTGA
CCCCGGACCAAGTGGTGGCTATCGCCAGCCACGATGGCGGCAAGCAAGCGCTCGAAAGCATTGTGGCCCA
GCTGAGCCGGCCTGATCCGGCGTTGGCCGCGTTGACCAACGATCACCTGGTGGCCCTGGCCTGCCTGGGC
GGTCGTCCGGCCCTGGATGCGGTGAAGAAAGGCCTGGGTGGATCCGCCATTCCAGTGAAGCGCGGCGCTA
CCGGTGAAACCAAAGTGTTTACCGGTAACAGCAACAGCCCGAAGAGCCCGACCAAAGGCGGTTGCTCTGG
CGGCTCAACTAATCTGAGCGACATCATTGAGAAGGAGACTGGGAAACAGCTGGTCATTCAGGAGTCCATC
CTGATGCTGCCTGAGGAGGTGGAGGAAGTGATCGGCAACAAGCCAGAGTCTGACATCCTGGTGCACACCG
CCTACGACGAGTCCACAGATGAGAATGTGATGCTGCTGACCTCTGACGCCCCCGAGTATAAGCCTTGGGC
CCTGGTCATCCAGGATTCTAACGGCGAGAATAAGATCAAGATGCTGTGATAAGGGGTCTTTGTCCTCTGT
ACTGTCTCTCTCCTTGCCCCTAACCCAAAAAGCTTCATTTTTCTGTGTAGGCTGCACAAGAGCCTTGATT
GAAGATATATTCTTTCTGAACAGTATTTAAGGTTTCCAATAAAATGTACACCCCTCAGAACTTCTGAGGC
GGAAAGAACCAGCTGGGGCTCTAGGGGGTATCCCC
[124 nt withheld, positions 3746-3869]
C
[91 nt withheld, positions 3871-3961]
A
[49 nt withheld, positions 3963-4011]
CCTTTGACGTTGGAGTCCACGTTCTTT
[37 nt withheld, positions 4039-4075]
ACCCTATCTCGGTCTATTCTTTTGATTTATAAGGGATTTTGCCGATTTCGGCCTATTGGTTAAAAAATGA
GCTGATTTAACAAAAATTTAACGCGAATTAATTCTGTGGAATGTGTGTCAGTTAGGGTGTGGAAAGTCCC
CAGGCTCCCCAGCAGGCAGAAGTATGCAAAGCATGCATCTCAATTAGTCAGCAACCAGGTGTGGAAAGTC
CCCAGGCTCCCCAGCAGGCAGAAGTATGCAAAGCATGCATCTCAATTAGTCAGCAACCATAGTCCCGCCC
CTAACTCCGCCCATCCCGCCCCTAACTCCGCCCAGTTCCGCCCATTCTCCGCCCCATGGCTGACTAATTT
TTTTTATTTATGCAGAGGCCGAGGCCGCCTCTGCCTCTGAGCTATTCCAGAAGTAGTGAGGAGGCTTTTT
TGGAGGCCTAGGCTTTTGCAAAAAGCTCCCGGGAGCTTGTATATCCATTTTCGGATCTGATCAGCACGTG
TTGACAATTAATCATCGGCATAGTATATCGGCATAGTATAATACGACAAGGTGAGGAACTAAACCATGGC
CAAGCCTTTGTCTCAAGAAGAATCCACCCTCATTGAAAGAGCAACGGCTACAATCAACAGCATCCCCATC
TCTGAAGACTACAGCGTCGCCAGCGCAGCTCTCTCTAGCGACGGCCGCATCTTCACTGGTGTCAATGTAT
ATCATTTTACTGGGGGACCTTGTGCAGAACTCGTGGTGCTGGGCACTGCTGCTGCTGCGGCAGCTGGCAA
CCTGACTTGTATCGTCGCGATCGGAAATGAGAACAGGGGCATCTTGAGCCCCTGCGGACGGTGCCGACAG
GTGCTTCTCGATCTGCATCCTGGGATCAAAGCCATAGTGAAGGACAGTGATGGACAGCCGACGGCAGTTG
GGATTCGTGAATTGCTGCCCTCTGGTTATGTGTGGGAGGGCTAAGCACTTCGTGGCCGAGGAGCAGGACT
GACACGTGCTACGAGATTTCGATTCCACCGCCGCCTTCTATGAAAGGTTGGGCTTCGGAATCGTTTTCCG
GGACGCCGGCTGGATGATCCTCCAGCGCGGGGATCTCATGCTGGAGTTCTTCGCCCACCCCAACTTGTTT
ATTGCAGCTTATAATGGTTACAAATAAAGCAATAGCATCACAAATTTCACAAATAAAGCATTTTTTTCAC
TGCATTCTAGTTGTGGTTTGTCCAAACTCATCAATGTATCTTATCATGTCTGTATACCGTCGACCTCTAG
CTAGAGCTTGGCGTAATCATGGTCATAGCTGTTTCCTGTGTGAAATTGTTATCCGCTCACAATTCCACAC
AACATACGAGCCGGAAGCATAAAGTGTAAAGCCTGGGGTGCCTAATGAGTGAGCTAACTCACATTAATTG
CGTTGCGCTCACTGCCCGCTTTCCAGTCGGGAAACCTGTCGTGCCAGCTGCATTAATGAATCGGCCAACG
CGCGGGGAGAGGCGGTTTGCGTATTGGGCGCTCTTCCGCTTCCTCGCTCACTGACTCGCTGCGCTCGGTC
GTTCGGCTGCGGCGAGCGGTATCAGCTCACTCAAAGGCGGTAATACGGTTATCCACAGAATCAGGGGATA
ACGCAGGAAAGAACATGTGAGCAAAAGGCCAGCAAAAGGCCAGGAACCGTAAAAAGGCCGCGTTGCTGGC
GTTTTTCCATAGGCTCCGCCCCCCTGACGAGCATCACAAAAATCGACGCTCAAGTCAGAGGTGGCGAAAC
CCGACAGGACTATAAAGATACCAGGCGTTTCCCCCTGGAAGCTCCCTCGTGCGCTCTCCTGTTCCGACCC
TGCCGCTTACCGGATACCTGTCCGCCTTTCTCCCTTCGGGAAGCGTGGCGCTTTCTCATAGCTCACGCTG
TAGGTATCTCAGTTCGGTGTAGGTCGTTCGCTCCAAGCTGGGCTGTGTGCACGAACCCCCCGTTCAGCCC
GACCGCTGCGCCTTATCCGGTAACTATCGTCTTGAGTCCAACCCGGTAAGACACGACTTATCGCCACTGG
CAGCAGCCACTGGTAACAGGATTAGCAGAGCGAGGTATGTAGGCGGTGCTACAGAGTTCTTGAAGTGGTG
GCCTAACTACGGCTACACTAGAAGAACAGTATTTGGTATCTGCGCTCTGCTGAAGCCAGTTACCTTCGGA
AAAAGAGTTGGTAGCTCTTGATCCGGCAAACAAACCACCGCTGGTAGCGGTGGTTTTTTTGTTTGCAAGC
AGCAGATTACGCGCAGAAAAAAAGGATCTCAAGAAGATCCTTTGATCTTTTCTACGGGGTCTGACGCTCA
GTGGAACGAAAACTCACGTTAAGGGATTTTGGTCATGAGATTATCAAAAAGGATCTTCACCTAGATCCTT
TTAAATTAAAAATGAAGTTTTAAATCAATCTAAAGTATATATGAGTAAACTTGGTCTGACAGTTACCAAT
GCTTAATCAGTGAGGCACCTATCTCAGCGATCTGTCTATTTCGTTCATCCATAGTTGCCTGACTCCCCGT
CGTGTAGATAACTACGATACGGGAGGGCTTACCATCTGGCCCCAGTGCTGCAATGATACCGCGAGACCCA
CGCTCACCGGCTCCAGATTTATCAGCAATAAACCAGCCAGCCGGAAGGGCCGAGCGCAGAAGTGGTCCTG
CAACTTTATCCGCCTCCATCCAGTCTATTAATTGTTGCCGGGAAGCTAGAGTAAGTAGTTCGCCAGTTAA
TAGTTTGCGCAACGTTGTTGCCATTGCTACAGGCATCGTGGTGTCACGCTCGTCGTTTGGTATGGCTTCA
TTCAGCTCCGGTTCCCAACGATCAAGGCGAGTTACATGATCCCCCATGTTGTGCAAAAAAGCGGTTAGCT
CCTTCGGTCCTCCGATCGTTGTCAGAAGTAAGTTGGCCGCAGTGTTATCACTCATGGTTATGGCAGCACT
GCATAATTCTCTTACTGTCATGCCATCCGTAAGATGCTTTTCTGTGACTGGTGAGTACTCAACCAAGTCA
TTCTGAGAATAGTGTATGCGGCGACCGAGTTGCTCTTGCCCGGCGTCAATACGGGATAATACCGCGCCAC
ATAGCAGAACTTTAAAAGTGCTCATCATTGGAAAACGTTCTTCGGGGCGAAAACTCTCAAGGATCTTACC
GCTGTTGAGATCCAGTTCGATGTAACCCACTCGTGCACCCAACTGATCTTCAGCATCTTTTACTTTCACC
AGCGTTTCTGGGTGAGCAAAAACAGGAAGGCAAAATGCCGCAAAAAAGGGAATAAGGGCGACACGGAAAT
GTTGAATACTCATACTCTTCCTTTTTCAATATTATTGAAGCATTTATCAGGGTTATTGTCTCATGAGCGG
ATACATATTTGAATGTATTTAGAAAAATAAACAAATAGGGGTTCCGCGCACATTTCCCCGAAAAGTGCCA
CCTGACGTC
