>Addgene plasmid #221984 | ND4 alphaDdCBE T1 | depositor partial sequence | sequence record 434675 | Partial
ATGGCCTCCGTTCTGACCCCGCTGCTGCTGCGTGGCCTGACCGGCTCCGCTCGTCGTCTGCCAGTTCCGC
GTGCGAAAATCCATTCCCTGGACTACAAAGACCATGACGGTGATTATAAAGATCATGACATCGATTACAA
GGATGACGATGACAAGATGGACATCGCGGATCTGCGTACCCTGGGTTACAGCCAGCAGCAGCAGGAGAAG
ATCAAGCCAAAGGTGCGCAGCACCGTGGCCCAGCACCATGAAGCTCTGGTGGGTCACGGCTTCACCCACG
CGCACATCGTGGCTCTGAGCCAGCACCCAGCCGCGCTGGGTACCGTGGCCGTGAAATATCAGGACATGAT
TGCTGCCCTGCCAGAGGCTACCCATGAAGCGATTGTGGGTGTGGGCAAGAGAGGAGCCGGTGCTCGTGCG
CTGGAGGCCCTGCTGACCGTGGCCGGTGAACTGCGTGGCCCGCCGCTGCAGCTGGATACCGGCCAGCTGC
TGAAAATCGCGAAACGTGGCGGTGTGACCGCTGTGGAAGCTGTGCATGCCTGGCGTAATGCTCTGACCGG
TGCCCCCCTGAACCTGACCCCGGACCAAGTGGTGGCTATCGCCAGCAACAATGGCGGCAAGCAAGCGCTC
GAAACGGTGCAGCGGCTGTTGCCGGTGCTGTGCCAGGACCATGGCCTGACTCCGGACCAAGTGGTGGCTA
TCGCCAGCCACGATGGCGGCAAGCAAGCGCTCGAAACGGTGCAGCGGCTGTTGCCGGTGCTGTGCCAGGA
CCATGGCCTGACCCCGGACCAAGTGGTGGCTATCGCCAGCAACGGTGGCGGCAAGCAAGCGCTCGAAACG
GTGCAGCGGCTGTTGCCGGTGCTGTGCCAGGACCATGGCCTGACCCCGGACCAAGTGGTGGCTATCGCCA
GCAACATTGGCGGCAAGCAAGCGCTCGAAACGGTGCAGCGGCTGTTGCCGGTGCTGTGCCAGGACCATGG
CCTGACCCCGGACCAAGTGGTGGCTATCGCCAGCAACAATGGCGGCAAGCAAGCGCTCGAAACGGTGCAG
CGGCTGTTGCCGGTGCTGTGCCAGGACCATGGCCTGACCCCGGACCAAGTGGTGGCTATCGCCAGCAACG
GTGGCGGCAAGCAAGCGCTCGAAACGGTGCAGCGGCTGTTGCCGGTGCTGTGCCAGGACCATGGCCTGAC
CCCGGACCAAGTGGTGGCTATCGCCAGCAACATTGGCGGCAAGCAAGCGCTCGAAACGGTGCAGCGGCTG
TTGCCGGTGCTGTGCCAGGACCATGGCCTCACACCCGATCAGGTCGTGGCTATCGCCAGCAACATTGGCG
GCAAGCAAGCGCTCGAAACGGTGCAGCGGCTGTTGCCGGTGCTGTGCCAGGACCATGGCCTGACTCCGGA
CCAAGTGGTGGCTATCGCCAGCCACGATGGCGGCAAGCAAGCGCTCGAAACGGTGCAGCGGCTGTTGCCG
GTGCTGTGCCAGGACCATGGCCTGACCCCGGACCAAGTGGTGGCTATCGCCAGCCACGATGGCGGCAAGC
AAGCGCTCGAAACGGTGCAGCGGCTGTTGCCGGTGCTGTGCCAGGACCATGGCCTGACCCCGGACCAAGT
GGTGGCTATCGCCAGCAACATTGGCGGCAAGCAAGCGCTCGAAACGGTGCAGCGGCTGTTGCCGGTGCTG
TGCCAGGACCATGGCCTGACTCCGGACCAAGTGGTGGCTATCGCCAGCCACGATGGCGGCAAGCAAGCGC
TCGAAACGGTGCAGCGGCTGTTGCCGGTGCTGTGCCAGGACCATGGCCTGACCCCGGACCAAGTGGTGGC
TATCGCCAGCAACAATGGCGGCAAGCAAGCGCTCGAAACGGTGCAGCGGCTGTTGCCGGTGCTGTGCCAG
GACCATGGCCTGACCCCGGACCAAGTGGTGGCTATCGCCAGCAACGGTGGCGGCAAGCAAGCGCTCGAAA
CGGTGCAGCGGCTGTTGCCGGTGCTGTGCCAGGACCATGGCCTGACCCCGGACCAAGTGGTGGCTATCGC
CAGCAACGGTGGCGGCAAGCAAGCGCTCGAAACGGTGCAGCGGCTGTTGCCGGTGCTGTGCCAGGACCAT
GGCCTGACCCCGGACCAAGTGGTGGCTATCGCCAGCCACGATGGCGGCAAGCAAGCGCTCGAAAGCATTG
TGGCCCAGCTGAGCCGGCCTGATCCGGCGTTGGCCGCGTTGACCAACGATCACCTGGTGGCCCTGGCCTG
CCTGGGCGGTCGTCCGGCCCTGGATGCGGTGAAGAAAGGCCTGGGTGGATCCGCCATTCCAGTGAAGCGC
GGCGCTACCGGTGAAACCAAAGTGTTTACCGGTAACAGCAACAGCCCGAAGAGCCCGACCAAAGGCGGTT
GCTCTGGCGGCTCAACTAATCTGAGCGACATCATTGAGAAGGAGACTGGGAAACAGCTGGTCATTCAGGA
GTCCATCCTGATGCTGCCTGAGGAGGTGGAGGAAGTGATCGGCAACAAGCCAGAGTCTGACATCCTGGTG
CACACCGCCTACGACGAGTCCACAGATGAGAATGTGATGCTGCTGACCTCTGACGCCCCCGAGTATAAGC
CTTGGGCCCTGGTCATCCAGGATTCTAACGGCGAGAATAAGATCAAGATGCTGTGATAAGGGGTCTTTGT
CCTCTGTACTGTCTCTCTCCTTGCCCCTAACCCAAAAAGCTTCATTTTTCTGTGTAGGCTGCACAAGAGC
CTTGATTGAAGATATATTCTTTCTGAACAGTATTTAAGGTTTCCAATAAAATGTACACCCCTCAGAA
